Addgene plasmid #65119: pYTK012
Purpose: Encodes pHHF2 as a Type 2 part to be used in the Dueber YTK system
Depositing lab: John Dueber. Depositing organization: University of California, Berkeley. Publication: A Highly Characterized Yeast Toolkit for Modular, Multipart Assembly. Lee ME, DeLoache WC, Cervantes B, Dueber JE. ACS Synth Biol. 2015 Apr 14. 10.1021/sb500366v PubMed 25871405.
Backbone
  Vector backbone: pYTK001
  Vector type: Bacterial Expression
Growth in bacteria
  Bacterial resistance: Chloramphenicol, 25 μg/mL
  Growth temperature: 37°C
  Growth strain: DH10B
  Copy number: High Copy
Gene/Insert
  Gene/Insert name: pHHF2
  Species: S. cerevisiae (budding yeast)
  Cloning method: Restriction Enzyme; 5′ cloning site BsmBI (destroyed during cloning); 3′ cloning site BsmBI (destroyed during cloning)
Terms and licenses: Academic/Nonprofit Terms; Industry Terms: Not Available to Industry
Depositor comments: Type 2 parts are promoters in the Dueber YTK. For more information, please visit the supplemental information in PMID:25871405.
How to cite: pYTK012 was a gift from John Dueber (Addgene plasmid # 65119 ; http://n2t.net/addgene:65119 ; RRID:Addgene_65119)
