[The description below was written by a language model from this plasmid's Addgene catalogue record and pLannotate feature annotations shown in this document.]
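Description:
pYTK012 is a small (about 2.3 kb) part-storage plasmid from the modular yeast toolkit (YTK) for multipart assembly, built on the pYTK001 part entry vector. It is catalogued as a bacterial vector, but its role is simply to hold and propagate a single standardized DNA part in E. coli rather than to express anything there. Maintenance relies on a high-copy ColE1/pUC-type origin of replication and a chloramphenicol acetyltransferase (cat) gene driven by its own promoter and followed by the phage lambda t0 terminator, giving chloramphenicol selection. These backbone elements are the only features the automated annotation identified. The plasmid carries no annotated yeast origin or yeast selectable marker, so it is not meant to be maintained in yeast on its own.

The payload is pHHF2, the promoter of the Saccharomyces cerevisiae HHF2 gene (which encodes histone H4), formatted as a Type 2 part, the category that the toolkit reserves for promoters. The insert is not annotated in the feature table but presumably lies in the unannotated region upstream of the terminator. It was introduced into the entry vector using BsmBI sites, which were destroyed during cloning, as is typical of Type IIS (Golden Gate-style) cloning. In use, the promoter part is combined with other toolkit part types, such as coding sequences and terminators, to build yeast expression cassettes in which pHHF2 drives transcription of a chosen gene. The record does not give the promoter's strength or regulation.
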