Features (pLannotate 1.2.2; 4 found; start..end, strand, type, name):
    712..746     -  terminator     lambda t0 terminator: minimal transcription terminator from phage lambda (Scholtissek and Grosse, 1987)
    820..1476    -  CDS            cat: CAT_ECOLX - Experimental evidence at protein level: Swiss-Prot protein existence level 1. This enzyme is an effector of chloramphenicol resistance in bacteria. From Escherichia coli. This protein is used as a marker in many commonly used cloning vectors, such as pACYC184.
   1477..1574    -  promoter       cat promoter: promoter of the E. coli cat gene encoding chloramphenicol acetyltransferase
   1658..2246    +  rep_origin     ori: high-copy-number ColE1/pMB1/pBR322/pUC origin of replication
>Addgene plasmid #65119 | pYTK012 | depositor full sequence | sequence record 110172 | Full Sequence
TCGGTCTCAAACGTGTGGAGTGTTTGCTTGGATTCTTTAGTAAAAGGGGAAGAACAGTTGGAAGGGCCAA
AGTGGAAGTCACAAAACAGTGGTCCTATATAAAAGAACAAGAAAAAGATTATTTATATACAACTGCGGTC
ACAAGAAGCAACGCGAGAGAGCACAACACGCTGTTATCACGCAAACTATGTTTTGACACCGAGCCATAGC
CGTGATTGTGCGTCACATTGGGCGATAATGAACGCTAAATGACCAACTCCCATCCGTAGGAGCCCCTTAG
GGCGTGCCAATAGTTTCACGCGCTTAATGCGAAGTGCTCGGAACGGACAACTGTGGTCGTTTGGCACCGG
GAAAGTGGTACTAGACCGAGAGTTTCGCATTTGTATGGCAGGACGTTCTGGGAGCTTCGCGTCTAAAGCT
TTTTCGGGCGCGAAATGCAGACCAGACCAGAACAAAACAACTGACAAGAAGGCGTTTAATTTAATATGTT
GTTCACTCGCGCCTGGGCTGTTGTTATTCGGCTAGATACATACGTGTTTGTGCGTATGTAGTTATATCAT
ATATAAGTATATTAGGATGAGGCGGTGAAAGAGATTTTTTTTTTTTCGCTTAATTTATTCTTTTCTCTAT
CTTTTTTCCTACATCTTGTTCAAAAGAGTAGCAAAAACAACAATCAATACAATAAAATAAGATCTATGTG
AGACCAGACCAATAAAAAACGCCCGGCGGCAACCGAGCGTTCTGAACAAATCCAGATGGAGTTCTGAGGT
CATTACTGGATCTATCAACAGGAGTCCAAGCGAGCTCGATATCAAATTACGCCCCGCCCTGCCACTCATC
GCAGTACTGTTGTAATTCATTAAGCATTCTGCCGACATGGAAGCCATCACAAACGGCATGATGAACCTGA
ATCGCCAGCGGCATCAGCACCTTGTCGCCTTGCGTATAATATTTGCCCATGGTGAAAACGGGGGCGAAGA
AGTTGTCCATATTGGCCACGTTTAAATCAAAACTGGTGAAACTCACCCAGGGATTGGCTGAAACGAAAAA
CATATTCTCAATAAACCCTTTAGGGAAATAGGCCAGGTTTTCACCGTAACACGCCACATCTTGCGAATAT
ATGTGTAGAAACTGCCGGAAATCGTCGTGGTATTCACTCCAGAGCGATGAAAACGTTTCAGTTTGCTCAT
GGAAAACGGTGTAACAAGGGTGAACACTATCCCATATCACCAGCTCACCGTCTTTCATTGCCATACGAAA
TTCCGGATGAGCATTCATCAGGCGGGCAAGAATGTGAATAAAGGCCGGATAAAACTTGTGCTTATTTTTC
TTTACGGTCTTTAAAAAGGCCGTAATATCCAGCTGAACGGTCTGGTTATAGGTACATTGAGCAACTGACT
GAAATGCCTCAAAATGTTCTTTACGATGCCATTGGGATATATCAACGGTGGTATATCCAGTGATTTTTTT
CTCCATTTTAGCTTCCTTAGCTCCTGAAAATCTCGATAACTCAAAAAATACGCCCGGTAGTGATCTTATT
TCATTATGGTGAAAGTTGGAACCTCTTACGTGCCCGATCAATCATGACCAAAATCCCTTAACGTGAGTTT
TCGTTCCACTGAGCGTCAGACCCCGTAGAAAAGATCAAAGGATCTTCTTGAGATCCTTTTTTTCTGCGCG
TAATCTGCTGCTTGCAAACAAAAAAACCACCGCTACCAGCGGTGGTTTGTTTGCCGGATCAAGAGCTACC
AACTCTTTTTCCGAAGGTAACTGGCTTCAGCAGAGCGCAGATACCAAATACTGTTCTTCTAGTGTAGCCG
TAGTTAGGCCACCACTTCAAGAACTCTGTAGCACCGCCTACATACCTCGCTCTGCTAATCCTGTTACCAG
TGGCTGCTGCCAGTGGCGATAAGTCGTGTCTTACCGGGTTGGACTCAAGACGATAGTTACCGGATAAGGC
GCAGCGGTCGGGCTGAACGGGGGGTTCGTGCACACAGCCCAGCTTGGAGCGAACGACCTACACCGAACTG
AGATACCTACAGCGTGAGCTATGAGAAAGCGCCACGCTTCCCGAAGGGAGAAAGGCGGACAGGTATCCGG
TAAGCGGCAGGGTCGGAACAGGAGAGCGCACGAGGGAGCTTCCAGGGGGAAACGCCTGGTATCTTTATAG
TCCTGTCGGGTTTCGCCACCTCTGACTTGAGCGTCGATTTTTGTGATGCTCGTCAGGGGGGCGGAGCCTA
TGGAAAAACGCCAGCAACGCGGCCTTTTTACGGTTCCTGGCCTTTTGCTGGCCTTTTGCTCACATGTTCT
TTCCTGCGTTATCCCCTGATTCTGTGGATAACCGTAG
