>Addgene plasmid #65119 | pYTK012 | addgene partial sequence | sequence record 111901 | pRS414-R 5'-CACCTCTGACTTGAGCGTCG-3'
CCTATGGAAAAACGCCAGCAACGCGGCCTTTTTACGGTTCCTGGCCTTTTGCTGGCCTTTTGCTCACATG
TTCTTTCCTGCGTTATCCCCTGATTCTGTGGATAACCGTAGTCGGTCTCAAACGTGTGGAGTGTTTGCTT
GGATTCTTTAGTAAAAGGGGAAGAACAGTTGGAAGGGCCAAAGTGGAAGTCACAAAACAGTGGTCCTATA
TAAAAGAACAAGAAAAAGATTATTTATATACAACTGCGGTCACAAGAAGCAACGCGAGAGAGCACAACAC
GCTGTTATCACGCAAACTATGTTTTGACACCGAGCCATAGCCGTGATTGTGCGTCACATTGGGCGATAAT
GAACGCTAAATGACCAACTCCCATCCGTAGGAGCCCCTTAGGGCGTGCCAATAGTTTCACGCGCTTAATG
CGAAGTGCTCGGAACGGACAACTGTGGTCGTTTGGCACCGGGAAAGTGGTACTAGACCGAGAGTTTCGCA
TTTGTATGGCAGGACGTTCTGGGAGCTTCGCGTCTAAAGCTTTTTCGGGCGCGAAATGCAGACCAGACCA
GAACAAAACAACTGACAAGAAGGCGTTTAATTTAATATGTTGTTCACTCGCGCCTGGGCTGTTGTTATTC
GGCTAGATACATACGTGTTTGTGCGTATGTAGTTATATCATATATAAGTATATTAGGATGAGGCGGTGAA
AGAGATTTTTTTTTTTTCGCTTAATTTATTCTTTTCTCTATCTTTTTTCCTACATCTTGTTCAAAAGAGT
AGCAAAAACAACAATCAATAC
