>Addgene plasmid #65119 | pYTK012 | addgene partial sequence | sequence record 112385 | CAT-F 5'-GTTTGTGATGGCTTCCATGTC-3'
GTACTGCGATGAGTGGCAGGGCGGGGCGTAATTTGATATCGAGCTCGCTTGGACTCCTGTTGATAGATCC
AGTAATGACCTCAGAACTCCATCTGGATTTGTTCAGAACGCTCGGTTGCCGCCGGGCGTTTTTTATTGGT
CTGGTCTCACATAGATCTTATTTTATTGTATTGATTGTTGTTTTTGCTACTCTTTTGAACAAGATGTAGG
AAAAAAGATAGAGAAAAGAATAAATTAAGCGAAAAAAAAAAAATCTCTTTCACCGCCTCATCCTAATATA
CTTATATATGATATAACTACATACGCACAAACACGTATGTATCTAGCCGAATAACAACAGCCCAGGCGCG
AGTGAACAACATATTAAATTAAACGCCTTCTTGTCAGTTGTTTTGTTCTGGTCTGGTCTGCATTTCGCGC
CCGAAAAAGCTTTAGACGCGAAGCTCCCAGAACGTCCTGCCATACAAATGCGAAACTCTCGGTCTAGTAC
CACTTTCCCGGTGCCAAACGACCACAGTTGTCCGTTCCGAGCACTTCGCATTAAGCGCGTGAAACTATTG
GCACGCCCTAAGGGGCTCCTACGGATGGGAGTTGGTCATTTAGCGTTCATTATCGCCCAATGTGACGCAC
AATCACGGCTATGGCTCGGTGTCAAAACATAGTTTGCGTGATAACAGCGTGTTGTGCTCTCTCGCGTTGC
TTCTTGTGACCGCAGTTGTATATAAATAATCTTTTTCTTGTTCTTTTATATAGGACCACTGTTTTGTGAC
TTCCACTTTGGCCCTTCCAACTGTTCTTCCCCTTTTACTAAAGAATCCAAGCAAACACTCCACACGTTTG
AGACCGACTACGGTTATCCACAGAATCAGGGG
