>Addgene plasmid #65119 | pYTK012 | addgene partial sequence | sequence record 220898 | T0term-F 5'-tgttcagaacgctcggttg-3'
TAGATCTTATTTTATTGTATTGATTGTTGTTTTTGCTACTCTTTTGAACAAGATGTAGGAAAAAAGATAG
AGAAAAGAATAAATTAAGCGAAAAAAAAAAAATCTCTTTCACCGCCTCATCCTAATATACTTATATATGA
TATAACTACATACGCACAAACACGTATGTATCTAGCCGAATAACAACAGCCCAGGCGCGAGTGAACAACA
TATTAAATTAAACGCCTTCTTGTCAGTTGTTTTGTTCTGGTCTGGTCTGCATTTCGCGCCCGAAAAAGCT
TTAGACGCGAAGCTCCCAGAACGTCCTGCCATACAAATGCGAAACTCTCGGTCTAGTACCACTTTCCCGG
TGCCAAACGACCACAGTTGTCCGTTCCGAGCACTTCGCATTAAGCGCGTGAAACTATTGGCACGCCCTAA
GGGGCTCCTACGGATGGGAGTTGGTCATTTAGCGTTCATTATCGCCCAATGTGACGCACAATCACGGCTA
TGGCTCGGTGTCAAAACATAGTTTGCGTGATAACAGCGTGTTGTGCTCTCTCGCGTTGCTTCTTGTGACC
GCAGTTGTATATAAATAATCTTTTTCTTGTTCTTTTATATAGGACCACTGTTTTGTGACTTCCACTTTGG
CCCTTCCAACTGTTCTTCCCCTTTTACTAAAGAATCCAAGCAAACACTCCACACGTTTGAGACCGACTAC
GGTTATCCACAGAATCAGGGGATAACGCAGGAAAGAACATGTGAGCAAAAGGCCAGCAAAAGGCCAGGAA
CCGTAAAAAGGCCGCGTTGCTGGCGTTTTTCCATAGGCTCCGCCCCCCTGACGAGCATCACAAAAATCGA
CGCTCAAGTCA
